Addgene plasmid #132221: pDONR221_SLC7A7
Purpose: Gateway entry clone with codon-optimized ORF sequence for subcloning into custom expression vectors
Depositing lab: RESOLUTE Consortium & Giulio Superti-Furga. Depositing organization: CeMM Research Center for Molecular Medicine. Publication: The RESOLUTE consortium: unlocking SLC transporters for drug discovery. Superti-Furga G, Lackner D, Wiedmer T, Ingles-Prieto A, Barbosa B, Girardi E, Goldmann U, Gurtl B, Klavins K, Klimek C, Lindinger S, Lineiro-Retes E, Muller AC, Onstein S, Redinger G, Reil D, Sedlyarov V, Wolf G, Crawford M, Everley R, ... Steppan CM. Nat Rev Drug Discov. 2020 Jul;19(7):429-430. doi: 10.1038/d41573-020-00056-6. PubMed 32265506.
Backbone
  Vector backbone: pDONR221
  Backbone manufacturer: Thermo Fisher Scientific
  Backbone size w/o insert (bp): 2550
  Vector type: Mammalian Expression
Growth in bacteria
  Bacterial resistance: Kanamycin, 50 μg/mL
  Growth temperature: 37°C
  Growth strain: Stbl3
  Copy number: High Copy
Gene/Insert
  Gene/Insert name: SLC7A7 (alt name: y+LAT-1, LPI)
  Species: H. sapiens (human)
  Insert size (bp): 1533
  Entrez Gene: SLC7A7 (a.k.a. LAT3, LPI, MOP-2, Y+LAT1, y+LAT-1)
  Cloning method: Gateway Cloning
  Sequencing primers: 5′ M13-fwd; 3′ M13-rev
Terms and licenses: Academic/Nonprofit Terms; Industry Terms
Depositor comments: For more information on the full Resolute plasmid collection, please see www.addgene.org/depositor-collections/re-solute/. Please provide your feedback on this plasmid to the RESOLUTE consortium by filling out their RESOLUTE repository feedback form: https://forms.office.com/Pages/ResponsePage.aspx?id=0e05yklzmkS7rjFGQL4N7z4feCLQvEJAmVcOCM_u885UN1JJRko0Ukg4TVQwNTZLOUxPQVJWT1NHUCQlQCN0PWcu
How to cite: pDONR221_SLC7A7 was a gift from RESOLUTE Consortium & Giulio Superti-Furga (Addgene plasmid # 132221 ; http://n2t.net/addgene:132221 ; RRID:Addgene_132221)
