[The description below was written by a language model from this plasmid's Addgene catalogue record and the feature table of its GenBank file.]
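Description:
pDONR221_SLC7A7 is a Gateway entry clone built on the pDONR221 backbone, carrying a codon-optimized open reading frame for human SLC7A7 (also known as y+LAT-1 or LPI), a member of the solute carrier family 7 of amino acid transporters. The circular plasmid is 4083 bp, with a 1533 bp insert in a roughly 2.5 kb backbone. It is propagated in E. coli from a high-copy ColE1/pUC-type origin and selected with kanamycin through the aph(3')-Ia aminoglycoside phosphotransferase gene. Although the catalogue lists the vector type as mammalian expression, the feature table shows no eukaryotic promoter or polyadenylation signal, so the plasmid is a shuttle intermediate rather than an expression vector in its own right.

The ORF itself is not annotated as a feature, but it occupies the interval between the attL1 and attL2 recombination sites, which is consistent with the stated insert size. These sites allow directional transfer of the coding sequence into any attR-containing destination vector by an LR Clonase reaction, so that promoters, tags and selection markers are supplied by the chosen destination. Upstream of the cassette, the rrnB T1 and T2 terminators insulate the insert from read-through transcription originating in the backbone. A T7 promoter lies just outside attL2, oriented back toward the insert, and M13 forward and reverse primer sites flank the att sites for sequence verification. The record does not state whether the ORF retains a stop codon. The construct belongs to a consortium-wide collection of SLC transporter clones intended for subcloning into custom expression vectors for functional and drug-discovery studies of solute carriers.
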