LOCUS       Exported 4083 bp ds-DNA circular SYN 12-MAY-2021
DEFINITION  Gateway entry clone with codon-optimized ORF sequence for subcloning
            into custom expression vectors.
ACCESSION   .
VERSION     .
KEYWORDS    pDONR221_SLC7A7
SOURCE      synthetic DNA construct
  ORGANISM  synthetic DNA construct
REFERENCE   1 (bases 1 to 4083)
  TITLE     RESOLUTE consortium SLC collection
REFERENCE   2 (bases 1 to 4083)
  AUTHORS   .
  TITLE     Direct Submission
  JOURNAL   Exported May 12, 2021 from SnapGene Server 1.1.58
            http://www.snapgene.com
FEATURES             Location/Qualifiers
     source          1..4083
                     /organism="synthetic DNA construct"
                     /mol_type="other DNA"
     primer_bind     92..109
                     /label=L4440
                     /note="L4440 vector, forward primer"
     terminator      268..295
                     /label=rrnB T2 terminator
                     /note="transcription terminator T2 from the E. coli rrnB
                     gene"
     terminator      387..473
                     /gene="Escherichia coli rrnB"
                     /label=rrnB T1 terminator
                     /note="transcription terminator T1 from the E. coli rrnB
                     gene"
     primer_bind     522..544
                     /label=M13/pUC Forward
                     /note="In lacZ gene"
     primer_bind     536..553
                     /label=M13 Forward
                     /note="In lacZ gene. Also called M13-F20 or M13 (-21)
                     Forward"
     primer_bind     537..553
                     /label=M13 fwd
                     /note="common sequencing primer, one of multiple similar
                     variants"
     protein_bind    569..668
                     /gene="mutant version of attL"
                     /label=attL1
                     /bound_moiety="LR Clonase(TM)"
                     /note="recombination site for the Gateway(R) LR reaction"
     protein_bind    complement(2208..2307)
                     /gene="mutant version of attL"
                     /label=attL2
                     /bound_moiety="LR Clonase(TM)"
                     /note="recombination site for the Gateway(R) LR reaction"
     primer_bind     complement(2324..2343)
                     /label=T7
                     /note="T7 promoter, forward primer"
     promoter        complement(2325..2343)
                     /label=T7 promoter
                     /note="promoter for bacteriophage T7 RNA polymerase"
     primer_bind     complement(2348..2364)
                     /label=M13 rev
                     /note="common sequencing primer, one of multiple similar
                     variants"
     primer_bind     complement(2348..2364)
                     /label=M13 Reverse
                     /note="In lacZ gene. Also called M13-rev"
     primer_bind     complement(2466..2485)
                     /label=pENTR-R
                     /note="pENTR vectors, reverse primer"
     CDS             2477..3286
                     /codon_start=1
                     /gene="aph(3')-Ia"
                     /product="aminoglycoside phosphotransferase"
                     /label=KanR
                     /note="confers resistance to kanamycin in bacteria or G418
                     (Geneticin(R)) in eukaryotes"
                     /translation="MSHIQRETSRPRLNSNMDADLYGYKWARDNVGQSGATIYRLYGKP
                     DAPELFLKHGKGSVANDVTDEMVRLNWLTEFMPLPTIKHFIRTPDDAWLLTTAIPGKTA
                     FQVLEEYPDSGENIVDALAVFLRRLHSIPVCNCPFNSDRVFRLAQAQSRMNNGLVDASD
                     FDDERNGWPVEQVWKEMHKLLPFSPDSVVTHGDFSLDNLIFDEGKLIGCIDVGRVGIAD
                     RYQDLAILWNCLGEFSPSLQKRLFQKYGIDNPDMNKLQFHLMLDEFF"
     primer_bind     complement(2544..2563)
                     /label=Kan-R
                     /note="Kanamycin resistance gene, reverse primer"
     rep_origin      3433..4021
                     /direction=RIGHT
                     /label=ori
                     /note="high-copy-number ColE1/pMB1/pBR322/pUC origin of
                     replication"
     primer_bind     3922..3941
                     /label=pBR322ori-F
                     /note="pBR322 origin, forward primer"
ORIGIN
        1 ctttcctgcg ttatcccctg attctgtgga taaccgtatt accgcctttg agtgagctga
       61 taccgctcgc cgcagccgaa cgaccgagcg cagcgagtca gtgagcgagg aagcggaaga
      121 gcgcccaata cgcaaaccgc ctctccccgc gcgttggccg attcattaat gcagctggca
      181 cgacaggttt cccgactgga aagcgggcag tgagcgcaac gcaattaata cgcgtaccgc
      241 tagccaggaa gagtttgtag aaacgcaaaa aggccatccg tcaggatggc cttctgctta
      301 gtttgatgcc tggcagttta tggcgggcgt cctgcccgcc accctccggg ccgttgcttc
      361 acaacgttca aatccgctcc cggcggattt gtcctactca ggagagcgtt caccgacaaa
      421 caacagataa aacgaaaggc ccagtcttcc gactgagcct ttcgttttat ttgatgcctg
      481 gcagttccct actctcgcgt taacgctagc atggatgttt tcccagtcac gacgttgtaa
      541 aacgacggcc agtcttaagc tcgggcccca aataatgatt ttattttgac tgatagtgac
      601 ctgttcgttg caacacattg atgagcaatg cttttttata atgccaactt tgtacaaaaa
      661 agcaggctcc accatggtgg actccaccga gtacgaggtg gcctctcagc cagaggtgga
      721 gacaagccca ctgggcgatg gagcatcccc aggacctgag caggtgaagc tgaagaagga
      781 gatcagcctg ctgaacggag tatgcctcat agtgggtaat atgatcggct ctggcatctt
      841 tgtgagcccc aagggcgtgc tgatctactc tgccagcttc ggcctgagcc tggtcatctg
      901 ggcagtgggc ggcctgttct ccgtgtttgg cgccctgtgc tatgcagagc tgggaaccac
      961 aatcaagaag tctggcgcca gctacgccta tatcctggag gccttcggcg gctttctggc
     1021 cttcatccgg ctgtggacat ctctgctgat catcgagcca accagccagg ccatcatcgc
     1081 catcacattc gccaactaca tggtgcagcc cctgtttcct tcctgcttcg ccccctatgc
     1141 agcatctaga ctgctggcag cagcatgcat ctgtctgctg acctttatca attgtgccta
     1201 cgtgaagtgg ggcacactgg tgcaggacat cttcacctat gccaaggtgc tggccctgat
     1261 cgccgtgatc gtggcaggaa tcgtgcggct gggacaggga gcatctacac actttgagaa
     1321 cagcttcgag ggcagctcct ttgccgtggg cgacatcgcc ctggccctgt acagcgccct
     1381 gttctcctat tctggctggg ataccctgaa ttacgtgaca gaggagatca agaacccaga
     1441 gaggaatctg cccctgtcca tcggcatctc tatgcctatc gtgaccatca tctatatcct
     1501 gacaaacgtg gcctactata ccgtgctgga catgagggat atcctggcat ccgacgcagt
     1561 ggcagtgacc tttgccgatc agatctttgg catcttcaac tggatcatcc ctctgagcgt
     1621 ggccctgtcc tgcttcggag gcctgaatgc atccatcgtg gcagcctcta ggctgttctt
     1681 tgtgggaagc agggagggac acctgccaga cgccatctgc atgatccacg tggagaggtt
     1741 tacaccagtg ccctccctgc tgttcaacgg catcatggcc ctgatctacc tgtgcgtgga
     1801 ggatatcttt cagctgatca attactatag cttctcctac tggttctttg tgggcctgtc
     1861 catcgtgggc cagctgtatc tgaggtggaa ggagcctgac aggcctaggc cactgaagct
     1921 gagcgtgttc ttcccaatcg tgttttgcct gtgcaccatc ttcctggtgg ccgtgcccct
     1981 gtacagcgat acaatcaact ccctgatcgg aatcgcaatc gccctgtctg gactgccttt
     2041 ctattttctg atcatccggg tgcctgagca caagagacca ctgtacctgc ggagaatcgt
     2101 gggctctgcc acccggtatc tgcaggtgct gtgcatgagc gtggcagcag agatggacct
     2161 ggaggatgga ggcgagatgc ccaagcagag agatcctaag tccaatgacc cagctttctt
     2221 gtacaaagtt ggcattataa gaaagcattg cttatcaatt tgttgcaacg aacaggtcac
     2281 tatcagtcaa aataaaatca ttatttgcca tccagctgat atcccctata gtgagtcgta
     2341 ttacatggtc atagctgttt cctggcagct ctggcccgtg tctcaaaatc tctgatgtta
     2401 cattgcacaa gataaaaata tatcatcatg aacaataaaa ctgtctgctt acataaacag
     2461 taatacaagg ggtgttatga gccatattca acgggaaacg tcgaggccgc gattaaattc
     2521 caacatggat gctgatttat atgggtataa atgggctcgc gataatgtcg ggcaatcagg
     2581 tgcgacaatc tatcgcttgt atgggaagcc cgatgcgcca gagttgtttc tgaaacatgg
     2641 caaaggtagc gttgccaatg atgttacaga tgagatggtc agactaaact ggctgacgga
     2701 atttatgcct cttccgacca tcaagcattt tatccgtact cctgatgatg catggttact
     2761 caccactgcg atccccggaa aaacagcatt ccaggtatta gaagaatatc ctgattcagg
     2821 tgaaaatatt gttgatgcgc tggcagtgtt cctgcgccgg ttgcattcga ttcctgtttg
     2881 taattgtcct tttaacagcg atcgcgtatt tcgtctcgct caggcgcaat cacgaatgaa
     2941 taacggtttg gttgatgcga gtgattttga tgacgagcgt aatggctggc ctgttgaaca
     3001 agtctggaaa gaaatgcata aacttttgcc attctcaccg gattcagtcg tcactcatgg
     3061 tgatttctca cttgataacc ttatttttga cgaggggaaa ttaataggtt gtattgatgt
     3121 tggacgagtc ggaatcgcag accgatacca ggatcttgcc atcctatgga actgcctcgg
     3181 tgagttttct ccttcattac agaaacggct ttttcaaaaa tatggtattg ataatcctga
     3241 tatgaataaa ttgcagtttc atttgatgct cgatgagttt ttctaatcag aattggttaa
     3301 ttggttgtaa cactggcaga gcattacgct gacttgacgg gacggcgcaa gctcatgacc
     3361 aaaatccctt aacgtgagtt acgcgtcgtt ccactgagcg tcagaccccg tagaaaagat
     3421 caaaggatct tcttgagatc ctttttttct gcgcgtaatc tgctgcttgc aaacaaaaaa
     3481 accaccgcta ccagcggtgg tttgtttgcc ggatcaagag ctaccaactc tttttccgaa
     3541 ggtaactggc ttcagcagag cgcagatacc aaatactgtt cttctagtgt agccgtagtt
     3601 aggccaccac ttcaagaact ctgtagcacc gcctacatac ctcgctctgc taatcctgtt
     3661 accagtggct gctgccagtg gcgataagtc gtgtcttacc gggttggact caagacgata
     3721 gttaccggat aaggcgcagc ggtcgggctg aacggggggt tcgtgcacac agcccagctt
     3781 ggagcgaacg acctacaccg aactgagata cctacagcgt gagctatgag aaagcgccac
     3841 gcttcccgaa gggagaaagg cggacaggta tccggtaagc ggcagggtcg gaacaggaga
     3901 gcgcacgagg gagcttccag ggggaaacgc ctggtatctt tatagtcctg tcgggtttcg
     3961 ccacctctga cttgagcgtc gatttttgtg atgctcgtca ggggggcgga gcctatggaa
     4021 aaacgccagc aacgcggcct ttttacggtt cctggccttt tgctggcctt ttgctcacat
     4081 gtt
//
