>Addgene plasmid #132221 | pDONR221_SLC7A7 | depositor partial sequence | sequence record 253842 | Codon-optimized ORF of SLC7A7
ATGGTGGACTCCACCGAGTACGAGGTGGCCTCTCAGCCAGAGGTGGAGACAAGCCCACTGGGCGATGGAG
CATCCCCAGGACCTGAGCAGGTGAAGCTGAAGAAGGAGATCAGCCTGCTGAACGGAGTATGCCTCATAGT
GGGTAATATGATCGGCTCTGGCATCTTTGTGAGCCCCAAGGGCGTGCTGATCTACTCTGCCAGCTTCGGC
CTGAGCCTGGTCATCTGGGCAGTGGGCGGCCTGTTCTCCGTGTTTGGCGCCCTGTGCTATGCAGAGCTGG
GAACCACAATCAAGAAGTCTGGCGCCAGCTACGCCTATATCCTGGAGGCCTTCGGCGGCTTTCTGGCCTT
CATCCGGCTGTGGACATCTCTGCTGATCATCGAGCCAACCAGCCAGGCCATCATCGCCATCACATTCGCC
AACTACATGGTGCAGCCCCTGTTTCCTTCCTGCTTCGCCCCCTATGCAGCATCTAGACTGCTGGCAGCAG
CATGCATCTGTCTGCTGACCTTTATCAATTGTGCCTACGTGAAGTGGGGCACACTGGTGCAGGACATCTT
CACCTATGCCAAGGTGCTGGCCCTGATCGCCGTGATCGTGGCAGGAATCGTGCGGCTGGGACAGGGAGCA
TCTACACACTTTGAGAACAGCTTCGAGGGCAGCTCCTTTGCCGTGGGCGACATCGCCCTGGCCCTGTACA
GCGCCCTGTTCTCCTATTCTGGCTGGGATACCCTGAATTACGTGACAGAGGAGATCAAGAACCCAGAGAG
GAATCTGCCCCTGTCCATCGGCATCTCTATGCCTATCGTGACCATCATCTATATCCTGACAAACGTGGCC
TACTATACCGTGCTGGACATGAGGGATATCCTGGCATCCGACGCAGTGGCAGTGACCTTTGCCGATCAGA
TCTTTGGCATCTTCAACTGGATCATCCCTCTGAGCGTGGCCCTGTCCTGCTTCGGAGGCCTGAATGCATC
CATCGTGGCAGCCTCTAGGCTGTTCTTTGTGGGAAGCAGGGAGGGACACCTGCCAGACGCCATCTGCATG
ATCCACGTGGAGAGGTTTACACCAGTGCCCTCCCTGCTGTTCAACGGCATCATGGCCCTGATCTACCTGT
GCGTGGAGGATATCTTTCAGCTGATCAATTACTATAGCTTCTCCTACTGGTTCTTTGTGGGCCTGTCCAT
CGTGGGCCAGCTGTATCTGAGGTGGAAGGAGCCTGACAGGCCTAGGCCACTGAAGCTGAGCGTGTTCTTC
CCAATCGTGTTTTGCCTGTGCACCATCTTCCTGGTGGCCGTGCCCCTGTACAGCGATACAATCAACTCCC
TGATCGGAATCGCAATCGCCCTGTCTGGACTGCCTTTCTATTTTCTGATCATCCGGGTGCCTGAGCACAA
GAGACCACTGTACCTGCGGAGAATCGTGGGCTCTGCCACCCGGTATCTGCAGGTGCTGTGCATGAGCGTG
GCAGCAGAGATGGACCTGGAGGATGGAGGCGAGATGCCCAAGCAGAGAGATCCTAAGTCCAAT
